Addgene plasmid #244001: pUPD3_RBS_RBS13
Purpose: GoldenBraid2.0 Ribosome binding site.
Depositing lab: Christophe Herman. Depositing organization: Baylor College of Medicine. Publication: GoldenBraid2.0 E. coli: a comprehensive and characterized toolkit for enterics. Cooke MB, Welch KT, Ramirez LD, Wen AX, Marciano DC, Herman C. Synth Biol (Oxf). 2025 Aug 14;10(1):ysaf015. doi: 10.1093/synbio/ysaf015. eCollection 2025. PubMed 40927394.
Backbone
  Vector backbone: pUPD3
  Vector type: Bacterial Expression
Growth in bacteria
  Bacterial resistance: Chloramphenicol, 25 μg/mL
  Growth temperature: 37°C
  Growth strain: DH5alpha
  Copy number: High Copy
Gene/Insert
  Gene/Insert name: RBS13
  Species: Synthetic
  Insert size (bp): 23
  Cloning method: Golden Gate
Terms and licenses: Academic/Nonprofit Terms; Industry Terms: Not Available to Industry
How to cite: pUPD3_RBS_RBS13 was a gift from Christophe Herman (Addgene plasmid # 244001 ; http://n2t.net/addgene:244001 ; RRID:Addgene_244001)
