[The description below was written by a language model from this plasmid's Addgene catalogue record and pLannotate feature annotations shown in this document.]
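Description:
pUPD3_RBS_RBS13 is a small (about 2.4 kb) part-storage plasmid from a GoldenBraid2.0 toolkit adapted for E. coli and related enteric bacteria. It is built on the pUPD3 backbone, the entry-level "universal part domesticator" type of vector in which individual standardized DNA parts are held before being combined into transcriptional units. The plasmid is catalogued as a bacterial expression vector, but on its own it carries only a single regulatory part. It replicates at high copy number in E. coli from a ColE1/pUC-type origin and is selected with chloramphenicol through a cat gene (chloramphenicol acetyltransferase) driven by its native cat promoter. An f1 phage origin is also present, along with a short tet promoter fragment that appears to be a backbone remnant.

The payload is RBS13, a 23 bp synthetic ribosome binding site inserted by Golden Gate cloning. It is too short to be picked up by the automated annotation, so it does not appear in the feature table. It presumably lies in the cloning region bracketed by the T7 and SP6 phage promoters, which flank the junction of the circular map. A small residual lacZα fragment sits next to the T7 promoter, consistent with a blue/white screening cassette that was displaced when the part was inserted. The record does not give the translation strength of RBS13 or the specific overhangs that flank it.

In use, the RBS part would be released by Type IIS restriction digestion and ligated in a defined order with promoter, coding sequence and terminator parts from the same collection. This allows translation initiation to be tuned in modular multi-part assemblies for bacterial synthetic biology.
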