Features (pLannotate 1.2.2; 8 found; start..end, strand, type, name):
     75..93      -  promoter       SP6 promoter: promoter for bacteriophage SP6 RNA polymerase
    240..828     -  rep_origin     ori: high-copy-number ColE1/pMB1/pBR322/pUC origin of replication
    943..1045    +  promoter       cat promoter: promoter of the E. coli cat gene encoding chloramphenicol acetyltransferase
   1046..1702    +  CDS            cat: CAT_ECOLX - Experimental evidence at protein level: Swiss-Prot protein existence level 1. This enzyme is an effector of chloramphenicol resistance in bacteria. From Escherichia coli. This protein is used as a marker in many commonly used cloning vectors, such as pACYC184.
   1790..1807    -  promoter       tet promoter (fragment): E. coli promoter for tetracycline efflux protein gene
   1818..2273    +  rep_origin     f1 ori (sequence partly withheld): f1 bacteriophage origin of replication; arrow indicates direction of (+) strand synthesis
   2292..2313    -  CDS            lacZα (fragment): LacZα fragment of β-galactosidase; lacZ fragment
   2316..2334    +  promoter       T7 promoter: promoter for bacteriophage T7 RNA polymerase
>Addgene plasmid #244001 | pUPD3_RBS_RBS13 | addgene full sequence | sequence record 487832 | Addgene NGS Result
GGTCTCGCAAAGAGATAAGTGAAGGAGGCCCGGCAATGCGAGACCACTCATCGCCCAATCACTAGTGAAT
TCGTTCTATAGTGTCACCTAAATACCATAGAGCCGTTGGTCATAGCTGTTTCCTGTCCAGGCATCATGAC
ACGGTTATCCACAGAATCAGGGGATAACGCAGGAAAGAACATGTGAGCAAAAGGCCAGCAAAAGGCCAGG
AACCGTAAAAAGGCCGCGTTGCTGGCGTTTTTCCATAGGCTCCGCCCCCCTGACGAGCATCACAAAAATC
GACGCTCAAGTCAGAGGTGGCGAAACCCGACAGGACTATAAAGATACCAGGCGTTTCCCCCTGGAAGCTC
CCTCGTGCGCTCTCCTGTTCCGACCCTGCCGCTTACCGGATACCTGTCCGCCTTTCTCCCTTCGGGAAGC
GTGGCGCTTTCTCATAGCTCACGCTGTAGGTATCTCAGTTCGGTGTAGGTCGTTCGCTCCAAGCTGGGCT
GTGTGCACGAACCCCCCGTTCAGCCCGACCGCTGCGCCTTATCCGGTAACTATCGTCTTGAGTCCAACCC
GGTAAGACACGACTTATCGCCACTGGCAGCAGCCACTGGTAACAGGATTAGCAGAGCGAGGTATGTAGGC
GGTGCTACAGAGTTCTTGAAGTGGTGGCCTAACTACGGCTACACTAGAAGAACAGTATTTGGTATCTGCG
CTCTGCTGAAGCCAGTTACCTTCGGAAAAAGAGTTGGTAGCTCTTGATCCGGCAAACAAACCACCGCTGG
TAGCGGTGGTTTTTTTGTTTGCAAGCAGCAGATTACGCGCAGAAAAAAAGGATCTCAAGAAGATCCTTTG
ATCTTTTCTACGGGGTCTGACGCTCAGTGGAACGAAAACTCACGTTAAGGGATTTTGGTCATGAGATTAT
CAAAAAGGATCTTCACCTAGATCCTTTTGTGATGATCGGCACGTAAGAGGTTCCAACTTTCACCATAATG
AAATAAGATCACTACCGGGCGTATTTTTTGAGTTATCGAGATTTTCAGGAGCTAAGGAAGCTAAAATGGA
GAAAAAAATCACTGGATATACCACCGTTGATATATCCCAATGGCATCGTAAAGAACATTTTGAGGCATTT
CAGTCAGTTGCTCAATGTACCTATAACCAGACCGTTCAGCTGGATATTACGGCCTTTTTAAAGACCGTAA
AGAAAAATAAGCACAAGTTTTATCCGGCCTTTATTCACATTCTTGCCCGCCTGATGAATGCTCATCCGGA
ATTCCGTATGGCAATGAAAGACGGTGAGCTGGTGATATGGGATAGTGTTCACCCTTGTTACACCGTTTTC
CATGAGCAAACTGAAACGTTTTCATCGCTCTGGAGTGAATACCACGACGATTTCCGGCAGTTTCTACACA
TATATTCGCAAGATGTGGCGTGTTACGGTGAAAACCTGGCCTATTTCCCTAAAGGGTTTATTGAGAATAT
GTTTTTCGTGTCAGCCAATCCCTGGGTGAGTTTCACCAGTTTTGATTTAAACGTGGCCAATATGGACAAC
TTCTTCGCCCCCGTTTTCACCATGGGCAAATATTATACGCAAGGCGACAAGGTGCTGATGCCGCTGGCGA
TTCAGGTTCATCATGCCGTTTGTGATGGCTTCCATGTCGGCAGAATGCTTAATGAATTACAACAGTACTG
CGATGAGTGGCAGGGCGGGGCGTAATTTTTTTAAGGCAGTTATTGGTGCCCTTAAACGCCTGGTTGCTAC
GCCTGAATAAGTGATAATAAGCGGATGAATGGCAGAAATTCGATGATAAGCTGTCAAACATGATGT
[125 nt withheld, positions 1817-1941]
C
[91 nt withheld, positions 1943-2033]
AGGGTGATGGTTCACGTAGTGGGCCAGCGCCCTGATAGACGGTTTTTCGCCCTTTGACGTTGGAGTCCAC
GTTCTTT
[37 nt withheld, positions 2111-2147]
ACCCTATCTCGGTCTATTCTTTTGATTTATAAGGGATTTTGCCGATTTCGGCCTATTGGTTAAAAAATGA
GCTGATTTAACAAAAATTTAACGCGAATTTTAACAAAATATTAACGCTTACAATTTTAACATTGTAGAAA
CGCATGTAAAACGACGGCCAGTGAATTGTAATACGACTCACTATAGGGTGAATTCCGCTTAGGACCTTAG
ATATTGATCTCAA
